>Addgene plasmid #62612 | pBGSA C5aR1-EGFP | addgene full sequence | sequence record 483454 | Addgene Long Read Sequencing Result
GGGGCTCGCATCTCTCCTTCACGCGCCCGCCGCCCTACCTGAGGCCGCCATCCACGCCGGTTGAGTCGCG
TTCTGCCGCCTCCCGCCTGTGGTGCCTCCTGAACTGCGTCCGCCGTCTAGGTAAGTTTAAAGCTCAGGTC
GAGACCGGGCCTTTGTCCGGCGCTCCCTTGGAGCCTACCTAGACTCAGCCGGCTCTCCACGCTTTGCCTG
ACCCTGCTTGCTCAACTCTACGTCTTTGTTTCGTTTTCTGTTCTGCGCCGTTACAGATCCAAGCTCCTCG
AGGAACTGAAAAACCAGAAAGTTAACTGGTAAGTTTAGTCTTTTTGTCTTTTATTTCAGGTCCCGGATCC
GGTGGTGGTGCAAATCAAAGAACTGCTCCTCAGTGGATGTTGCCTTTACTTCTAGGCCTGTACGGAAGTG
TTACTTCTGCTCTAAAAGCTGCGGAATTCATGAACTCCTTCAATTATACCACCCCTGATTATGGGCACTA
TGATGACAAGGATACCCTGGACCTCAACACCCCTGTGGATAAAACTTCTAACACGCTGCGTGTTCCAGAC
ATCCTGGCCTTGGTCATCTTTGCAGTCGTCTTCCTGGTGGGAGTGCTGGGCAATGCCCTGGTGGTCTGGG
TGACGGCATTCGAGGCCAAGCGGACCATCAATGCCATCTGGTTCCTCAACTTGGCGGTAGCCGACTTCCT
CTCCTGCCTGGCGCTGCCCATCTTGTTCACGTCCATTGTACAGCATCACCACTGGCCCTTTGGCGGGGCC
GCCTGCAGCATCCTGCCCTCCCTCATCCTGCTCAACATGTACGCCAGCATCCTGCTCCTGGCCACCATCA
GCGCCGACCGCTTTCTGCTGGTGTTTAAACCCATCTGGTGCCAGAACTTCCGAGGGGCCGGCTTGGCCTG
GATCGCCTGTGCCGTGGCTTGGGGTTTAGCCCTGCTGCTGACCATACCCTCCTTCCTGTACCGGGTGGTC
CGGGAGGAGTACTTTCCACCAAAGGTGTTGTGTGGCGTGGACTACAGCCACGACAAACGGCGGGAGCGAG
CCGTGGCCATCGTCCGGCTGGTCCTGGGCTTCCTGTGGCCTCTACTCACGCTCACGATTTGTTACACTTT
CATCCTGCTCCGGACGTGGAGCCGCAGGGCCACGCGGTCCACCAAGACACTCAAGGTGGTGGTGGCAGTG
GTGGCCAGTTTCTTTATCTTCTGGTTGCCCTACCAGGTGACGGGGATAATGATGTCCTTCCTGGAGCCAT
CGTCACCCACCTTCCTGCTGCTGAATAAGCTGGACTCCCTGTGTGTCTCCTTTGCCTACATCAACTGCTG
CATCAACCCCATCATCTACGTGGTGGCCGGCCAGGGCTTCCAGGGCCGACTGCGGAAATCCCTCCCCAGC
CTCCTCCGGAACGTGTTGACTGAAGAGTCCGTGGTTAGGGAGAGCAAGTCATTCACGCGCTCCACAGTGG
ACACTATGGCCCAGAAGACCCAGGCAGTGCGGGATCCACCGGTCGCCACCATGGTGAGCAAGGGCGAGGA
GCTGTTCACCGGGGTGGTGCCCATCCTGGTCGAGCTGGACGGCGACGTAAACGGCCACAAGTTCAGCGTG
TCCGGCGAGGGCGAGGGCGATGCCACCTACGGCAAGCTGACCCTGAAGTTCATCTGCACCACCGGCAAGC
TGCCCGTGCCCTGGCCCACCCTCGTGACCACCCTGACCTACGGCGTGCAGTGCTTCAGCCGCTACCCCGA
CCACATGAAGCAGCACGACTTCTTCAAGTCCGCCATGCCCGAAGGCTACGTCCAGGAGCGCACCATCTTC
TTCAAGGACGACGGCAACTACAAGACCCGCGCCGAGGTGAAGTTCGAGGGCGACACCCTGGTGAACCGCA
TCGAGCTGAAGGGCATCGACTTCAAGGAGGACGGCAACATCCTGGGGCACAAGCTGGAGTACAACTACAA
CAGCCACAACGTCTATATCATGGCCGACAAGCAGAAGAACGGCATCAAGGTGAACTTCAAGATCCGCCAC
AACATCGAGGACGGCAGCGTGCAGCTCGCCGACCACTACCAGCAGAACACCCCCATCGGCGACGGCCCCG
TGCTGCTGCCCGACAACCACTACCTGAGCACCCAGTCCGCCCTGAGCAAAGACCCCAACGAGAAGCGCGA
TCACATGGTCCTGCTGGAGTTCGTGACCGCCGCCGGGATCACTCTCGGCATGGACGAGCTGTACAAGTAA
AGCGGCCGCGACTCTAGACCTGGCCTTGGAAGTTGCCACTCCAGTGCCCACCAGCCTTGTCCTAATAAAA
TTAAGTTGCATCATTTTGTCTGACTAGGTGTCCTTCTATAATATTATGGGGTGGAGGGGGGTGGTATGGA
GCAAGGGGCAAGTTGGGAAGACAACCTGTAGGGCCTGCGGGGTCTATTGGGAACCAAGCTGGAGTGCAGT
GGCACAATCTTGGCTCACTGCAATCTCCGCCTCCTGGGTTCAAGCGATTCCCCTGCCTCAGCCTCCCGAG
TTGTTGGGATTCCAGGCATGCATGACCAGGCTCAGCTAATTTTTGTTTTTTTGGTAGAGACGGGGTTTCA
CCATATTGGCCAGGCTGGTCTCCAACTCCTAATCTCAGGTGATCTACCCACCTTGGCCTCCCAAATTGCT
GGGATTACAGGCGTGAACCACTGCTCCCTTCCCTGTCCTTCTGATTTTAAAATAACTATACCAGCAGGAG
GACGTCCAGACACAGCATAGGCGAGCTCCAGCTTTTGTTCCCTTTAGTGAGGGTTAATTTCGAGCTTGGC
GTAATCATGGTCATAGCTGTTTCCTGTGTGAAATTGTTATCCGCTCACAATTCCACACAACATACGAGCC
GGAAGCATAAAGTGTAAAGCCTGGGGTGCCTAATGAGTGAGCTAACTCACATTAATTGCGTTGCGCTCAC
TGCCCGCTTTCCAGTCGGGAAACCTGTCGTGCCAGCTGCATTAATGAATCGGCCAACGCGCGGGGAGAGG
CGGTTTGCGTATTGGGCGCTCTTCCGCTTCCTCGCTCACTGACTCGCTGCGCTCGGTCGTTCGGCTGCGG
CGAGCGGTATCAGCTCACTCAAAGGCGGTAATACGGTTATCCACAGAATCAGGGGATAACGCAGGAAAGA
ACATGTGAGCAAAAGGCCAGCAAAAGGCCAGGAACCGTAAAAAGGCCGCGTTGCTGGCGTTTTTCCATAG
GCTCCGCCCCCCTGACGAGCATCACAAAAATCGACGCTCAAGTCAGAGGTGGCGAAACCCGACAGGACTA
TAAAGATACCAGGCGTTTCCCCCTGGAAGCTCCCTCGTGCGCTCTCCTGTTCCGACCCTGCCGCTTACCG
GATACCTGTCCGCCTTTCTCCCTTCGGGAAGCGTGGCGCTTTCTCATAGCTCACGCTGTAGGTATCTCAG
TTCGGTGTAGGTCGTTCGCTCCAAGCTGGGCTGTGTGCACGAACCCCCCGTTCAGCCCGACCGCTGCGCC
TTATCCGGTAACTATCGTCTTGAGTCCAACCCGGTAAGACACGACTTATCGCCACTGGCAGCAGCCACTG
GTAACAGGATTAGCAGAGCGAGGTATGTAGGCGGTGCTACAGAGTTCTTGAAGTGGTGGCCTAACTACGG
CTACACTAGAAGAACAGTATTTGGTATCTGCGCTCTGCTGAAGCCAGTTACCTTCGGAAAAAGAGTTGGT
AGCTCTTGATCCGGCAAACAAACCACCGCTGGTAGCGGTGGTTTTTTTGTTTGCAAGCAGCAGATTACGC
GCAGAAAAAAAGGATCTCAAGAAGATCCTTTGATCTTTTCTACGGGGTCTGACGCTCAGTGGAACGAAAA
CTCACGTTAAGGGATTTTGGTCATGAGATTATCAAAAAGGATCTTCACCTAGATCCTTTTAAATTAAAAA
TGAAGTTTTAAATCAATCTAAAGTATATATGAGTAAACTTGGTCTGACAGTTACCAATGCTTAATCAGTG
AGGCACCTATCTCAGCGATCTGTCTATTTCGTTCATCCATAGTTGCCTGACTCCCCGTCGTGTAGATAAC
TACGATACGGGAGGGCTTACCATCTGGCCCCAGTGCTGCAATGATACCGCGAGACCCACGCTCACCGGCT
CCAGATTTATCAGCAATAAACCAGCCAGCCGGAAGGGCCGAGCGCAGAAGTGGTCCTGCAACTTTATCCG
CCTCCATCCAGTCTATTAATTGTTGCCGGGAAGCTAGAGTAAGTAGTTCGCCAGTTAATAGTTTGCGCAA
CGTTGTTGCCATTGCTACAGGCATCGTGGTGTCACGCTCGTCGTTTGGTATGGCTTCATTCAGCTCCGGT
TCCCAACGATCAAGGCGAGTTACATGATCCCCCATGTTGTGCAAAAAAGCGGTTAGCTCCTTCGGTCCTC
CGATCGTTGTCAGAAGTAAGTTGGCCGCAGTGTTATCACTCATGGTTATGGCAGCACTGCATAATTCTCT
TACTGTCATGCCATCCGTAAGATGCTTTTCTGTGACTGGTGAGTACTCAACCAAGTCATTCTGAGAATAG
TGTATGCGGCGACCGAGTTGCTCTTGCCCGGCGTCAATACGGGATAATACCGCGCCACATAGCAGAACTT
TAAAAGTGCTCATCATTGGAAAACGTTCTTCGGGGCGAAAACTCTCAAGGATCTTACCGCTGTTGAGATC
CAGTTCGATGTAACCCACTCGTGCACCCAACTGATCTTCAGCATCTTTTACTTTCACCAGCGTTTCTGGG
TGAGCAAAAACAGGAAGGCAAAATGCCGCAAAAAAGGGAATAAGGGCGACACGGAAATGTTGAATACTCA
TACTCTTCCTTTTTCAATATTATTGAAGCATTTATCAGGGTTATTGTCTCATGAGCGGATACATATTTGA
ATGTATTTAGAAAAATAAACAAATAGGGGTTCCGCGCACATTTCCCCGAAAAGTGCCACCTAAATTGTAA
GCGTTAATATTTTGTTAAAATTCGCGTTAAATTTTTGTTAAATCAGCTCATTTTTTAACCAATAGGCCGA
AATCGGCAAAATCCCTTATAAATCAAAAGAATAGACCGAGATAGGGT
[37 nt withheld, positions 5088-5124]
AAAGAACGTGGACTCCAACGTCAAAGG
[49 nt withheld, positions 5152-5200]
T
[91 nt withheld, positions 5202-5292]
G
[124 nt withheld, positions 5294-5417]
CCCATTCGCCATTCAGGCTGCGCAACTGTTGGGAAGGGCGATCGGTGCGGGCCTCTTCGCTATTACGCCA
GCTGGCGAAAGGGGGATGTGCTGCAAGGCGATTAAGTTGGGTAACGCCAGGGTTTTCCCAGTCACGACGT
TGTAAAACGACGGCCAGTGAATTGTAATACGACTCACTATAGGGCGAATTGGGTACCGGGCCCCCCCTCG
AGGTCGACCGATCCAGACATGATAAGATACATTGATGAGTTTGGACAAACCACAACTAGAATGCAGTGAA
AAAAATGCTTTATTTGTGAAATTTGTGATGCTATTGCTTTATTTGTAACCATTATAAGCTGCAATAAACA
AGTTAACAACAACAATTGCATTCATTTTATGTTTCAGGTTCAGGGGGAGGTGTGGGAGGTTTTTTAAAGC
AAGTAAAACCTCTACAAATGTGGTATGGCTGATTATGATCTCTAGTCAAGGCACTATACATCAAATATTC
CTTATTAACCCCTTTACAAATTAAAAAGCTAAAGGTACACAATTTTTGAGCATAGTTATTAATAGCAGAC
ACTCTATGCCTGTGTGGAGTAAGAAAAAACAGTATGTTATGATTATAACTGTTATGCCTACTTATAAAGG
TTACAGAATATTTTTCCATAATTTTCTTGTATAGCAGTGCAGCTTTTTCCTTTGTGGTGTAAATAGCAAA
GCAAGCAAGAGTTCTATTACTAAACACAGCATGACTCAAAAAACTTAGCAATTCTGAAGGAAAGTCCTTG
GGGTCTTCTACCTTTCTCTTCTTTTTTGGAGGAGTAGAATGTTGAGAGTCAGCAGTAGCCTCATCATCAC
TAGATGGCATTTCTTCTGAGCAAAACAGGTTTTCCTCATTAAAGGCATTCCACCACTGCTCCCATTCATC
AGTTCCATAGGTTGGAATCTAAAATACACAAACAATTAGAATCAGTAGTTTAACACATTATACACTTAAA
AATTTTATATTTACCTTAGAGCTTTAAATCTCTGTAGGTAGTTTGTCCAATTATGTCACACCACAGAAGT
AAGGTTCCTTCACAAAGATCCGGACCAAAGCGGCCATCGTGCCTCCCCACTCCTGCAGTTCGGGGGCATG
GATGCGCGGATAGCCGCTGCTGGTTTCCTGGATGCCGACGGATTTGCACTGCCGGTAGAACTCCGCGAGG
TCGTCCAGCCTCAGGCAGCAGCTGAACCAACTCGCGAGGGGATCGAGCCCGGGGTGGGCGAAGAACTCCA
GCATGAGATCCCCGCGCTGGAGGATCATCCAGCCGGCGTCCCGGAAAACGATTCCGAAGCCCAACCTTTC
ATAGAAGGCGGCGGTGGAATCGAAATCTCGTGATGGCAGGTTGGGCGTCGCTTGGTCGGTCATTTCGAAC
CCCAGAGTCCCGCTCAGAAGAACTCGTCAAGAAGGCGATAGAAGGCGATGCGCTGCGAATCGGGAGCGGC
GATACCGTAAAGCACGAGGAAGCGGTCAGCCCATTCGCCGCCAAGCTCTTCAGCAATATCACGGGTAGCC
AACGCTATGTCCTGATAGCGGTCCGCCACACCCAGCCGGCCACAGTCGATGAATCCAGAAAAGCGGCCAT
TTTCCACCATGATATTCGGCAAGCAGGCATCGCCATGGGTCACGACGAGATCCTCGCCGTCGGGCATGCG
CGCCTTGAGCCTGGCGAACAGTTCGGCTGGCGCGAGCCCCTGATGCTCTTCGTCCAGATCATCCTGATCG
ACAAGACCGGCTTCCATCCGAGTACGTGCTCGCTCGATGCGATGTTTCGCTTGGTGGTCGAATGGGCAGG
TAGCCGGATCAAGCGTATGCAGCCGCCGCATTGCATCAGCCATGATGGATACTTTCTCGGCAGGAGCAAG
GTGAGATGACAGGAGATCCTGCCCCGGCACTTCGCCCAATAGCAGCCAGTCCCTTCCCGCTTCAGTGACA
ACGTCGAGCACAGCTGCGCAAGGAACGCCCGTCGTGGCCAGCCACGATAGCCGCGCTGCCTCGTCCTGCA
GTTCATTCAGGGCACCGGACAGGTCGGTCTTGACAAAAAGAACCGGGCGCCCCTGCGCTGACAGCCGGAA
CACGGCGGCATCAGAGCAGCCGATTGTCTGTTGTGCCCAGTCATAGCCGAATAGCCTCTCCACCCAAGCG
GCCGGAGAACCTGCGTGCAATCCATCTTGTTCAATCATGCGAAACGATCCTCATCCTGTCTCTTGATCAG
ATCTTGATCCCCTGCGCCATCAGATCCTTGGCGGCAAGAAAGCCATCCAGTTTACTTTGCAGGGCTTCCC
AACCTTACCAGAGGGCGCCCCAGCTGGCAATTCCGGTTCGCTTGCTGTCCATAAAACCGCCCAGTCTAGC
TATCGCCATGTAAGCCCACTGCAAGCTACCTGCTTTCTCTTTGCGCTTGCGTTTTCCCTTGTCCAGATAG
CCCAGTAGCTGACATTCATCCGGGGTCAGCACCGTTTCTGCGGACTGGCTTTCTACGTGTTCCGCTTCCT
TTAGCAGCCCTTGCGCCCTGAGTGCTTGCGGCAGCGTGAAGCTTTTTGCAAAAGCCTAGGCCTCCAAAAA
AGCCTCCTCACTACTTCTGGAATAGCTCAGAGGCCGAGGCCGCCTCGGCCTCTGAGCTATTCCAGAAGTA
GTGAGGAGGCTTTTTTGGAGGCCTAGGCTTTTGCAAAAAGCTCCTCGATCGA
Features (pLannotate 1.2.2; 26 found; start..end, strand, type, name):
      1..269     +  LTR            5' LTR (truncated): truncated 5' long terminal repeat (LTR) from human T-cell leukemia virus (HTLV) type 1
    309..405     +  intron         SV40 intron: modified SV40 intron with splice donor and acceptor sites
    450..1499    +  CDS            C5AR1: C5AR1_HUMAN - Also known as C5AR, C5R1. Experimental evidence at protein level: Swiss-Prot protein existence level 1. Receptor for the chemotactic and inflammatory peptide anaphylatoxin C5a (PubMed:1847994, PubMed:8182049, PubMed:7622471, PubMed:9553099, PubMed:10636859, PubMed:15153520, PubMed:29300009). The ligand interacts with at least two sites on the receptor: a high- affinity site on the extracellular N-terminus, and a second site in the transmembrane region which activates downstream signaling events (PubMed:8182049, PubMed:7622471, PubMed:9553099). Receptor activation stimulates chemo
   1521..2240    +  CDS            EGFP: the original enhanced GFP (Yang et al., 1996) mammalian codon-optimized
   2259..2700    +  polyA_signal   hGH poly(A) signal (fragment): human growth hormone polyadenylation signal
   2771..2789    -  promoter       T3 promoter: promoter for bacteriophage T3 RNA polymerase
   2834..2850    -  protein_bind   lac operator: The lac repressor binds to the lac operator to inhibit transcription in E. coli. This inhibition can be relieved by adding lactose or isopropyl-β-D-thiogalactopyranoside (IPTG). lac repressor encoded by lacI
   2858..2888    -  promoter       lac promoter: promoter for the E. coli lac operon
   2903..2924    -  protein_bind   CAP binding site: CAP binding activates transcription in the presence of cAMP. E. coli catabolite activator protein
   2937..3029    -  CDS            lacI (fragment): lac repressor; lacI; The lac repressor binds to the lac operator to inhibit transcription in E. coli. This inhibition can be relieved by adding lactose or isopropyl-β-D-thiogalactopyranoside (IPTG).
   3212..3800    -  rep_origin     ori: high-copy-number ColE1/pMB1/pBR322/pUC origin of replication
   3971..4831    -  CDS            AmpR: β-lactamase; bla; confers resistance to ampicillin, carbenicillin, and related antibiotics
   4832..4936    -  promoter       AmpR promoter: bla
   4989..5417    -  rep_origin     f1 ori (sequence partly withheld): f1 bacteriophage origin of replication; arrow indicates direction of (+) strand synthesis
   5422..5579    -  CDS            lacZα (fragment): LacZα fragment of β-galactosidase; lacZ fragment
   5582..5600    +  promoter       T7 promoter: promoter for bacteriophage T7 RNA polymerase
   5609..5635    -  misc_feature   MCS (fragment): pBluescript multiple cloning site
   5637..5771    -  polyA_signal   SV40 poly(A) signal: SV40 polyadenylation signal
   5794..5877    -  CDS            large T antigen (fragment): large T antigen from SV40 (simian virus 40)
   6196..6216    -  CDS            SV40 NLS: nuclear localization signal of SV40 (simian virus 40) large T antigen
   6346..6411    -  intron         small t intron: SV40 (simian virus 40) small t antigen intron
   6413..6487    -  CDS            small t antigen (fragment): SV40 (simian virus 40) small t antigen
   6490..6810    -  CDS            ble (fragment): BLE_KLEPN - Experimental evidence at protein level: Swiss-Prot protein existence level 1. Binding protein with a strong affinity to the bleomycin family of antibiotics. Binds to CL990; an antimitotic-antibiotic compound. From Klebsiella pneumoniae.
   6834..7625    -  CDS            neo: KKA2_KLEPN - Also known as kan, nptII. Experimental evidence at protein level: Swiss-Prot protein existence level 1. Resistance to kanamycin, neomycin, paromomycin, ribostamycin, butirosin and gentamicin B. From Klebsiella pneumoniae.
   7657..7980    -  CDS            tnpA (fragment): TN5P_ECOLX - Also known as tnp. Experimental evidence at protein level: Swiss-Prot protein existence level 1. Mediates transposition of transposon Tn5 by a 'cut and paste' mechanism. First, the monomeric transposase binds the 19 bp inverted DNA repeats flanking the transposon. Then, dimerization of the DNA- bound transposase creates a synaptic DNA complex. After nicking of the first DNA strand, excision of the transposon proceeds through a series of intermediates. The transposase then mediates the insertion of the transposon at a new site by strand transfer. The activity of the wild- type tran
   8035..8114    +  promoter       SV40 promoter (fragment): SV40 early promoter
