[The description below was written by a language model from this plasmid's Addgene catalogue record and pLannotate feature annotations shown in this document.]
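Description:
pBGSA C5aR1-EGFP is a mammalian expression plasmid for constitutive production of the human C5a anaphylatoxin receptor (C5AR1, also known as CD88) fused at its C terminus to EGFP. The pBGSA backbone is derived from pBluescript SK+, and the feature table shows the expected remnants: a high-copy ColE1/pUC origin, the ampicillin resistance gene with its promoter, an f1 origin, lac regulatory and lacZα fragments, and flanking T3 and T7 promoters. Selection in mammalian cells relies on a neomycin phosphotransferase gene (G418 resistance). This gene sits in a Tn5-derived segment that also carries ble and transposase fragments, and it is followed by SV40 small t intron and polyadenylation sequences.

The catalogue names SRalpha as the promoter. SRalpha is a hybrid of the SV40 early promoter and part of the HTLV-1 long terminal repeat. This matches the annotated SV40 early promoter fragment at the end of the circular record, which continues into the truncated HTLV-1 LTR and a modified SV40 intron at its start. These elements lie directly upstream of the C5AR1 coding sequence, which is followed after a short linker by EGFP and a human growth hormone polyadenylation signal fragment. The insert was cloned between EcoRI and XbaI sites.

The fluorescent receptor fusion lets receptor localisation and trafficking be followed in transfected or stably selected cells, and the associated publication concerns endocytosis pathways of the C5a receptor. One discrepancy is that the catalogue gives a total size of about 9.1 kb, while the sequenced record behind the feature table is about 8.1 kb. The stated sizes should therefore be treated as approximate.
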