Addgene plasmid #62612: pBGSA C5aR1-EGFP
Purpose: Constitutive expression of C5aR1-EGFP in mammalian cells
Depositing lab: Heini Miettinen. Depositing organization: Montana State University. Publication: Different endocytosis pathways of the C5a receptor and the N-formyl peptide receptor. Suvorova ES, Gripentrog JM, Miettinen HM. Traffic. 2005 Feb;6(2):100-15. 10.1111/j.1600-0854.2004.00256.x PubMed 15634211.
Backbone
  Vector backbone: pBGSA
  Backbone manufacturer: Bruce Granger, PMID 8867788
  Backbone size w/o insert (bp): 7200
  Total vector size (bp): 9140
  Modifications to backbone: Modified from pBS SK+
  Vector type: Mammalian Expression
  Selectable markers: Neomycin (select with G418)
Growth in bacteria
  Bacterial resistance: Ampicillin, 100 μg/mL
  Growth temperature: 37°C
  Growth strain: DH5alpha
  Copy number: High Copy
Gene/Insert
  Gene/Insert name: C5aR1 (alt name: C5aR)
  Species: H. sapiens (human)
  Insert size (bp): 1940
  GenBank ID: M62505
  Entrez Gene: C5AR1 (a.k.a. C5A, C5AR, C5R1, CD88)
  Promoter: SRalpha
  Tag / fusion protein: EGFP (C terminal on insert)
  Cloning method: Restriction Enzyme; 5′ cloning site EcoRI (not destroyed); 3′ cloning site XbaI (not destroyed)
  Sequencing primers: 5′ cttctaggcctgtacgg; 3′ EGFP-N
Terms and licenses: Academic/Nonprofit Terms; Industry Terms: Not Available to Industry
How to cite: pBGSA C5aR1-EGFP was a gift from Heini Miettinen (Addgene plasmid # 62612 ; http://n2t.net/addgene:62612 ; RRID:Addgene_62612)
