>Addgene plasmid #62612 | pBGSA C5aR1-EGFP | addgene partial sequence | sequence record 114657 | pcDL-F 5'-GTTGCCTTTACTTCTAGGCCT-3'
CTCTAAAAGCTGCGGAATTCATGAACTCCTTCAATTATACCACCCCTGATTATGGGCACTATGATGACAA
GGATACCCTGGACCTCAACACCCCTGTGGATAAAACTTCTAACACGCTGCGTGTTCCAGACATCCTGGCC
TTGGTCATCTTTGCAGTCGTCTTCCTGGTGGGAGTGCTGGGCAATGCCCTGGTGGTCTGGGTGACGGCAT
TCGAGGCCAAGCGGACCATCAATGCCATCTGGTTCCTCAACTTGGCGGTAGCCGACTTCCTCTCCTGCCT
GGCGCTGCCCATCTTGTTCACGTCCATTGTACAGCATCACCACTGGCCCTTTGGCGGGGCCGCCTGCAGC
ATCCTGCCCTCCCTCATCCTGCTCAACATGTACGCCAGCATCCTGCTCCTGGCCACCATCAGCGCCGACC
GCTTTCTGCTGGTGTTTAAACCCATCTGGTGCCAGAACTTCCGAGGGGCCGGCTTGGCCTGGATCGCCTG
TGCCGTGGCTTGGGGTTTAGCCCTGCTGCTGACCATACCCTCCTTCCTGTACCGGGTGGTCCGGGAGGAG
TACTTTCCACCAAAGGTGTTGTGTGGCGTGGACTACAGCCACGACAAACGGCGGGAGCGAGCCGTGGCCA
TCGTCCGGCTGGTCCTGGGCTTCCTGTGGCCTCTACTCACGCTCACGATTTGTTACACTTTCATCCTGCT
CCGGACGTGGAGCCGCAGGGCCACGCGGTCCACCAAGACACTCAAGGTGGTGGTGGCAGTGGTGGCCAGT
TTCTTTATCTTCTGGTTGCCCTACCAGGTGACGGGGATAATGATGTCCTTCCTGGAGCCATCGTCACCCA
CCTTCCTGCTGCTGAATAAGCTGGACTCCCTGTGTGTCTCCTTTGCCTACATCAACTGCTGCATCAACCC
CATCATCTACGTGGTGGCCGGCCAGGGCTTCCAGGGCCGA
