>Addgene plasmid #62612 | pBGSA C5aR1-EGFP | addgene partial sequence | sequence record 114660 | C-CMV-24 5'-TATTAGGACAAGGCTGGTGGGCAC-3'
AGGCCAGGTCTAGAGTCGCGGCCGCTTTACTTGTACAGCTCGTCCATGCCGAGAGTGATCCCGGCGGCGG
TCACGAACTCCAGCAGGACCATGTGATCGCGCTTCTCGTTGGGGTCTTTGCTCAGGGCGGACTGGGTGCT
CAGGTAGTGGTTGTCGGGCAGCAGCACGGGGCCGTCGCCGATGGGGGTGTTCTGCTGGTAGTGGTCGGCG
AGCTGCACGCTGCCGTCCTCGATGTTGTGGCGGATCTTGAAGTTCACCTTGATGCCGTTCTTCTGCTTGT
CGGCCATGATATAGACGTTGTGGCTGTTGTAGTTGTACTCCAGCTTGTGCCCCAGGATGTTGCCGTCCTC
CTTGAAGTCGATGCCCTTCAGCTCGATGCGGTTCACCAGGGTGTCGCCCTCGAACTTCACCTCGGCGCGG
GTCTTGTAGTTGCCGTCGTCCTTGAAGAAGATGGTGCGCTCCTGGACGTAGCCTTCGGGCATGGCGGACT
TGAAGAAGTCGTGCTGCTTCATGTGGTCGGGGTAGCGGCTGAAGCACTGCACGCCGTAGGTCAGGGTGGT
CACGAGGGTGGGCCAGGGCACGGGCAGCTTGCCGGTGGTGCAGATGAACTTCAGGGTCAGCTTGCCGTAG
GTGGCATCGCCCTCGCCCTCGCCGGACACGCTGAACTTGTGGCCGTTTACGTCGCCGTCCAGCTCGACCA
GGATGGGCACCACCCCGGTGAACAGCTCCTCGCCCTTGCTCACCATGGTGGCGACCGGTGGATCCCGCAC
TGCCTGGGTCTTCTGGGCCATAGTGTCCACTGTGGAGCGCGTGAATGACTTGCTCTCCCTAACCACGGAC
TCTTCAGTCAACACGTTCCGGAGGAGGCTGGGGAGGGATTTCCGCAGTCGGCCCTGGAAGCCCTGGCCGG
CCACCACGTAGATGATGGGGTTGATGCAGCAGTTGATGTAGGCAAAGGA
